Addgene plasmid #179980: pCG_SARS-CoV2 ORF3a C-V5-tag
Purpose: Mammalian expression vector for SARS-CoV-2 ORF3a, V5-tagged. Sequence codon-optimized.
Depositing lab: Konstantin Sparrer. Depositing organization: Universitaet Ulm. Publication: Systematic functional analysis of SARS-CoV-2 proteins uncovers viral innate immune antagonists and remaining vulnerabilities. Hayn M, Hirschenberger M, Koepke L, Nchioua R, Straub JH, Klute S, Hunszinger V, Zech F, Prelli Bozzo C, Aftab W, Christensen MH, Conzelmann C, Muller JA, Srinivasachar Badarinarayan S, Sturzel CM, Forne I, Stenger S, Conzelmann KK, Munch J, Schmidt FI, Sauter D, Imhof A, Kirchhoff F, Sparrer KMJ. Cell Rep. 2021 May 18;35(7):109126. doi: 10.1016/j.celrep.2021.109126. Epub 2021 Apr 27. PubMed 33974846.
Backbone
  Vector backbone: pCG
  Vector type: Mammalian Expression
Growth in bacteria
  Bacterial resistance: Ampicillin, 100 μg/mL
  Growth temperature: 37°C
  Growth strain: DH5alpha
  Copy number: High Copy
Gene/Insert
  Gene/Insert name: SARS-CoV-2 ORF3a
  Species: Synthetic
  Mutation: human codon-optimized
  Entrez Gene: ORF3a (a.k.a. GU280_gp03)
  Cloning method: Restriction Enzyme; 5′ cloning site Unknown (unknown if destroyed); 3′ cloning site Unknown (unknown if destroyed)
Terms and licenses: Academic/Nonprofit Terms; Industry Terms: Not Available to Industry
How to cite: pCG_SARS-CoV2 ORF3a C-V5-tag was a gift from Konstantin Sparrer (Addgene plasmid # 179980 ; http://n2t.net/addgene:179980 ; RRID:Addgene_179980)
