[The description below was written by a language model from this plasmid's Addgene catalogue record and pLannotate feature annotations shown in this document.]
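Description:
pCG_SARS-CoV2 ORF3a C-V5-tag is a 5,870 bp mammalian expression plasmid built on the pCG backbone for transient expression of the SARS-CoV-2 accessory protein ORF3a. It is propagated in E. coli as a high-copy plasmid through a ColE1/pUC-type origin and selected with ampicillin via the β-lactamase gene and its native promoter. The backbone also carries an f1 phage origin, along with short remnants of lacI, rop, bom and lacZα and a T7 promoter that appear to be leftovers of earlier cloning vectors rather than functional parts. No mammalian selection marker is annotated. An SV40 early promoter segment lies downstream of the expression cassette in reverse orientation, and the table shows no intact coding sequence under its control.

The expression cassette is driven by the human cytomegalovirus immediate early enhancer and promoter, followed by the HSV thymidine kinase 5′ untranslated region. Next comes the synthetic, human codon-optimised ORF3a coding sequence, which the annotation matches to the SARS-CoV-2 ORF3a protein. This is a viroporin localised to endosomes and lysosomes that is implicated in virus egress and in blocking autophagosome–lysosome fusion. According to the name and purpose, the protein carries a C-terminal V5 epitope tag for antibody-based detection. The feature table does not annotate the tag separately, and the cloning sites are recorded as unknown. Downstream, a rabbit β-globin intron, a short stretch of β-globin exon sequence and the rabbit β-globin polyadenylation signal provide splicing and 3′ end processing to support mRNA stability and expression. The plasmid was deposited in connection with a systematic functional analysis of SARS-CoV-2 proteins as antagonists of innate immunity, and it suits transfection studies of ORF3a function, localisation and interactions.
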