Features (pLannotate 1.2.2; 17 found; start..end, strand, type, name):
      1..304     +  enhancer       CMV enhancer: human cytomegalovirus immediate early enhancer
    305..508     +  promoter       CMV promoter: human cytomegalovirus (CMV) immediate early promoter
    598..637     +  5'UTR          HSV TK 5'-UTR: 5' untranslated region from the herpes simplex virus thymidine kinase gene
    673..1497    +  CDS            AP3A_SARS2: Experimental evidence at protein level: Swiss-Prot protein existence level 1. Plays a role in virus egress via lysosomal trafficking (PubMed:33157038, PubMed:33422265). Forms homotetrameric ion channels (viroporin) localized at endosomes and lysosomes, that may induce deacidification of lysosomes thereby allowing safe virion egress through lysosomal trafficking (By similarity) (PubMed:33157038, PubMed:33422265). Also blocks formation of autolysosomes through binding and sequestering host TMUB1/HOPS on late endosomes. This prevents fusion of autophagosomes with lysosomes, disrupting autophagy a
   1569..2141    +  intron         β-globin intron: intron from rabbit β-globin gene
   2145..2267    +  CDS            HBB: HBB_COLGU - Experimental evidence at transcript level: Swiss-Prot protein existence level 2. Involved in oxygen transport from the lung to the various peripheral tissues. From Colobus guereza (Mantled guereza) (Eastern black-and-white colobus monkey).
   2338..2393    +  polyA_signal   β-globin poly(A) signal: rabbit β-globin polyadenylation signal (Gil and Proudfoot, 1987)
   2733..2922    -  promoter       SV40 promoter: SV40 early promoter
   2922..2976    -  CDS            lacI (fragment): lac repressor; lacI; The lac repressor binds to the lac operator to inhibit transcription in E. coli. This inhibition can be relieved by adding lactose or isopropyl-β-D-thiogalactopyranoside (IPTG).
   3159..3747    -  rep_origin     ori: high-copy-number ColE1/pMB1/pBR322/pUC origin of replication
   3918..4778    -  CDS            AmpR: β-lactamase; bla; confers resistance to ampicillin, carbenicillin, and related antibiotics
   4779..4883    -  promoter       AmpR promoter: bla
   4978..5013    +  CDS            rop (fragment): Rop protein, which maintains plasmids at low copy number; rop
   5115..5214    +  misc_feature   bom (fragment): basis of mobility region from pBR322
   5242..5670    -  rep_origin     f1 ori (sequence partly withheld): f1 bacteriophage origin of replication; arrow indicates direction of (+) strand synthesis
   5674..5831    -  CDS            lacZα (fragment): LacZα fragment of β-galactosidase; lacZ fragment
   5834..5852    +  promoter       T7 promoter: promoter for bacteriophage T7 RNA polymerase
>Addgene plasmid #179980 | pCG_SARS-CoV2 ORF3a C-V5-tag | addgene full sequence | sequence record 353870 | Addgene NGS Result
CGTTACATAACTTACGGTAAATGGCCCGCCTGGCTGACCGCCCAACGACCCCCGCCCATTGACGTCAATA
ATGACGTATGTTCCCATAGTAACGCCAATAGGGACTTTCCATTGACGTCAATGGGTGGAGTATTTACGGT
AAACTGCCCACTTGGCAGTACATCAAGTGTATCATATGCCAAGTACGCCCCCTATTGACGTCAATGACGG
TAAATGGCCCGCCTGGCATTATGCCCAGTACATGACCTTATGGGACTTTCCTACTTGGCAGTACATCTAC
GTATTAGTCATCGCTATTACCATGGTGATGCGGTTTTGGCAGTACATCAATGGGCGTGGATAGCGGTTTG
ACTCACGGGGATTTCCAAGTCTCCACCCCATTGACGTCAATGGGAGTTTGTTTTGGCACCAAAATCAACG
GGACTTTCCAAAATGTCGTAACAACTCCGCCCCATTGACGCAAATGGGCGGTAGGCGTGTACGGTGGGAG
GTCTATATAAGCAGAGCTCGTTTAGTGAACCGTCAGATCGCCTGGAGACGCCATCCACGCTGTTTTGACC
TCCATAGAAGACACCGGGACCGATCCAGCCTCCGGGGGATCTTGGTGGCGTGAAACTCCCGCACCTCTTC
GGCCAGCGCCTTGTAGAAGCGCGTAGGCCTTCTAGAGCCACCATGGATCTGTTTATGCGCATCTTTACCA
TCGGCACTGTTACTCTCAAGCAAGGCGAAATCAAAGACGCTACGCCAAGCGACTTTGTTCGTGCCACAGC
TACTATCCCCATCCAAGCGAGCCTGCCTTTTGGTTGGCTCATAGTCGGAGTCGCTCTGCTCGCAGTGTTC
CAAAGTGCTTCAAAGATTATTACTCTTAAGAAGAGGTGGCAATTGGCACTCAGCAAGGGCGTTCACTTCG
TTTGCAACCTTCTGCTGCTCTTCGTTACTGTATACAGTCACCTGCTCCTCGTTGCCGCTGGGCTGGAAGC
ACCTTTCCTGTACCTGTATGCGCTCGTTTACTTCTTGCAGAGCATCAACTTCGTTCGGATTATAATGCGC
TTGTGGCTGTGCTGGAAGTGTCGATCAAAGAATCCGTTGCTGTACGACGCCAATTATTTTCTTTGTTGGC
ATACTAATTGCTACGATTACTGCATTCCATACAACTCTGTAACATCTTCTATCGTCATCACTTCCGGAGA
TGGTACAACATCCCCGATTAGCGAACATGATTATCAAATAGGCGGCTATACCGAAAAGTGGGAGAGCGGG
GTCAAGGACTGTGTCGTACTGCATTCTTATTTCACCAGTGACTACTATCAGCTCTACTCCACACAACTGT
CTACAGACACAGGGGTAGAGCACGTCACATTCTTCATATATAATAAGATCGTCGACGAACCCGAAGAACA
TGTGCAAATACATACCATCGATGGATCCAGCGGCGTTGTGAATCCAGTGATGGAGCCGATTTACGATGAA
CCTACCACGACTACTTCAGTCCCACTGGGTAAACCAATTCCCAATCCTTTGCTTGGTCTGGATTCTACCT
GAACGCGTCGGATCCTGAGAACTTCAGGGTGAGTTTGGGGACCCTTGATTGTTCTTTCTTTTTCGCTATT
GTAAAATTCATGTTATATGGAGGGGGCAAAGTTTTCAGGGTGTTGTTTAGAATGGGAAGATGTCCCTTGT
ATCACCATGGACCCTCATGATAATTTTGTTTCTTTCACTTTCTACTCTGTTGACAACCATTGTCTCCTCT
TATTTTCTTTTCATTTTCTGTAACTTTTTCGTTAAACTTTAGCTTGCATTTGTAACGAATTTTTAAATTC
ACTTTTGTTTATTTGTCAGATTGTAAGTACTTTCTCTAATCACTTTTTTTTCAAGGCAATCAGGGTATAT
TATATTGTACTTCAGCACAGTTTTAGAGAACAATTGTTATAATTAAATGATAAGGTAGAATATTTCTGCA
TATAAATTCTGGCTGGCGTGGAAATATTCTTATTGGTAGAAACAACTACACCCTGGTCATCATCCTGCCT
TTCTCTTTATGGTTACAATGATATACACTGTTTGAGATGAGGATAAAATACTCTGAGTCCAAACCGGGCC
CCTCTGCTAACCATGTTCATGCCTTCTTCTCTTTCCTACAGCTCCTGGGCAACGTGCTGGTTGTTGTGCT
GTCTCATCATTTTGGCAAAGAATTCACTCCTCAGGTGCAGGCTGCCTATCAGAAGGTGGTGGCTGGTGTG
GCCAATGCCCTGGCTCACAAATACCACTGAGATCTTTTTCCCTCTGCCAAAAATTATGGGGACATCATGA
AGCCCCTTGAGCATCTGACTTCTGGCTAATAAAGGAAATTTATTTTCATTGCAATAGTGTGTTGGAATTT
TTTGTGTCTCTCACTCGGAAGGACATATGGGAGGGCAAATCATTTAAAACATCAGAATGAGTATTTGGTT
TAGAGTTTGGCAACATATGCCCATATGCTGGCTGCCATGAACAAAGGTTGGCTATAAAGAGGTCATCAGT
ATATGAAACAGCCCCCTGCTGTCCATTCCTTATTCCATAGAAAAGCCTTGACTTGAGGTTAGATTTTTTT
TATATTTTGTTTTGTGTTATTTTTTTCTTTAACATCCCTAAAATTTTCCTTACATGTTTTACTAGCCAGA
TTTTTCCTCCTCTCCTGACTACTCCCAGTCATAGCTGTCCCTCTTCTCTTATGGAGATCCCTCGAGGAGC
TTTTTGCAAAAGCCTAGGCCTCCAAAAAAGCCTCTTCACTACTTCTGGAATAGCTCAGAGGCCGAGGCGG
CCTCGGCCTCTGCATAAATAAAAAAAATTAGTCAGCCATGGGGCGGAGAATGGGCGGAACTGGGCGGAGT
TAGGGGCGGGATGGGCGGAGTTAGGGGCGGGACTATGGTTGCTGACTAATTGCTGCATTAATGAATCGGC
CAACGCGCGGGGAGAGGCGGTTTGCGTATTGGGCGCTCTTCCGCTTCCTCGCTCACTGACTCGCTGCGCT
CGGTCGTTCGGCTGCGGCGAGCGGTATCAGCTCACTCAAAGGCGGTAATACGGTTATCCACAGAATCAGG
GGATAACGCAGGAAAGAACATGTGAGCAAAAGGCCAGCAAAAGGCCAGGAACCGTAAAAAGGCCGCGTTG
CTGGCGTTTTTCCATAGGCTCCGCCCCCCTGACGAGCATCACAAAAATCGACGCTCAAGTCAGAGGTGGC
GAAACCCGACAGGACTATAAAGATACCAGGCGTTTCCCCCTGGAAGCTCCCTCGTGCGCTCTCCTGTTCC
GACCCTGCCGCTTACCGGATACCTGTCCGCCTTTCTCCCTTCGGGAAGCGTGGCGCTTTCTCATAGCTCA
CGCTGTAGGTATCTCAGTTCGGTGTAGGTCGTTCGCTCCAAGCTGGGCTGTGTGCACGAACCCCCCGTTC
AGCCCGACCGCTGCGCCTTATCCGGTAACTATCGTCTTGAGTCCAACCCGGTAAGACACGACTTATCGCC
ACTGGCAGCAGCCACTGGTAACAGGATTAGCAGAGCGAGGTATGTAGGCGGTGCTACAGAGTTCTTGAAG
TGGTGGCCTAACTACGGCTACACTAGAAGAACAGTATTTGGTATCTGCGCTCTGCTGAAGCCAGTTACCT
TCGGAAAAAGAGTTGGTAGCTCTTGATCCGGCAAACAAACCACCGCTGGTAGCGGTGGTTTTTTTGTTTG
CAAGCAGCAGATTACGCGCAGAAAAAAAGGATCTCAAGAAGATCCTTTGATCTTTTCTACGGGGTCTGAC
GCTCAGTGGAACGAAAACTCACGTTAAGGGATTTTGGTCATGAGATTATCAAAAAGGATCTTCACCTAGA
TCCTTTTAAATTAAAAATGAAGTTTTAAATCAATCTAAAGTATATATGAGTAAACTTGGTCTGACAGTTA
CCAATGCTTAATCAGTGAGGCACCTATCTCAGCGATCTGTCTATTTCGTTCATCCATAGTTGCCTGACTC
CCCGTCGTGTAGATAACTACGATACGGGAGGGCTTACCATCTGGCCCCAGTGCTGCAATGATACCGCGAG
ACCCACGCTCACCGGCTCCAGATTTATCAGCAATAAACCAGCCAGCCGGAAGGGCCGAGCGCAGAAGTGG
TCCTGCAACTTTATCCGCCTCCATCCAGTCTATTAATTGTTGCCGGGAAGCTAGAGTAAGTAGTTCGCCA
GTTAATAGTTTGCGCAACGTTGTTGCCATTGCTACAGGCATCGTGGTGTCACGCTCGTCGTTTGGTATGG
CTTCATTCAGCTCCGGTTCCCAACGATCAAGGCGAGTTACATGATCCCCCATGTTGTGCAAAAAAGCGGT
TAGCTCCTTCGGTCCTCCGATCGTTGTCAGAAGTAAGTTGGCCGCAGTGTTATCACTCATGGTTATGGCA
GCACTGCATAATTCTCTTACTGTCATGCCATCCGTAAGATGCTTTTCTGTGACTGGTGAGTACTCAACCA
AGTCATTCTGAGAATAGTGTATGCGGCGACCGAGTTGCTCTTGCCCGGCGTCAATACGGGATAATACCGC
GCCACATAGCAGAACTTTAAAAGTGCTCATCATTGGAAAACGTTCTTCGGGGCGAAAACTCTCAAGGATC
TTACCGCTGTTGAGATCCAGTTCGATGTAACCCACTCGTGCACCCAACTGATCTTCAGCATCTTTTACTT
TCACCAGCGTTTCTGGGTGAGCAAAAACAGGAAGGCAAAATGCCGCAAAAAAGGGAATAAGGGCGACACG
GAAATGTTGAATACTCATACTCTTCCTTTTTCAATATTATTGAAGCATTTATCAGGGTTATTGTCTCATG
AGCGGATACATATTTGAATGTATTTAGAAAAATAAACAAATAGGGGTTCCGCGCACATTTCCCCGAAAAG
TGCCACCTGACGTCTAAGAAACCATTATTATCATGACATTAACCTATAAAAATAGGCGTATCACGAGGCC
CTTTCGTCTCGCGCGTTTCGGTGATGACGGTGAAAACCTCTGACACATGCAGCTCCCGGAGACGGTCACA
GCTTGTCTGTAAGCGGATGCCGGGAGCAGACAAGCCCGTCAGGGCGCGTCAGCGGGTGTTGGCGGGTGTC
GGGGCTGGCTTAACTATGCGGCATCAGAGCAGATTGTACTGAGAGTGCACCATATGCGGTGTGAAATACC
GCACAGATGCGTAAGGAGAAAATACCGCATCAGGAAATTGTAAGCGTTAATATTTTGTTAAAATTCGCGT
TAAATTTTTGTTAAATCAGCTCATTTTTTAACCAATAGGCCGAAATCGGCAAAATCCCTTATAAATCAAA
AGAATAGACCGAGATAGGGT
[37 nt withheld, positions 5341-5377]
AAAGAACGTGGACTCCAACGTCAAAGG
[49 nt withheld, positions 5405-5453]
T
[91 nt withheld, positions 5455-5545]
G
[124 nt withheld, positions 5547-5670]
CCATTCGCCATTCAGGCTGCGCAACTGTTGGGAAGGGCGATCGGTGCGGGCCTCTTCGCTATTACGCCAG
CTGGCGAAAGGGGGATGTGCTGCAAGGCGATTAAGTTGGGTAACGCCAGGGTTTTCCCAGTCACGACGTT
GTAAAACGACGGCCAGTGAATTGTAATACGACTCACTATAGGGCGAATTCGAGCTCGCCC
